>Addgene plasmid #164845 | pcDNA3-SARS-CoV-2-S-RBD-8his-N501Y | addgene full sequence | sequence record 322928 | Addgene NGS Result
GACATTGATTATTGACTAGTTATTAATAGTAATCAATTACGGGGTCATTAGTTCATAGCCCATATATGGA
GTTCCGCGTTACATAACTTACGGTAAATGGCCCGCCTGGCTGACCGCCCAACGACCCCCGCCCATTGACG
TCAATAATGACGTATGTTCCCATAGTAACGCCAATAGGGACTTTCCATTGACGTCAATGGGTGGAGTATT
TACGGTAAACTGCCCACTTGGCAGTACATCAAGTGTATCATATGCCAAGTACGCCCCCTATTGACGTCAA
TGACGGTAAATGGCCCGCCTGGCATTATGCCCAGTACATGACCTTATGGGACTTTCCTACTTGGCAGTAC
ATCTACGTATTAGTCATCGCTATTACCATGGTGATGCGGTTTTGGCAGTACATCAATGGGCGTGGATAGC
GGTTTGACTCACGGGGATTTCCAAGTCTCCACCCCATTGACGTCAATGGGAGTTTGTTTTGGCACCAAAA
TCAACGGGACTTTCCAAAATGTCGTAACAACTCCGCCCCATTGACGCAAATGGGCGGTAGGCGTGTACGG
TGGGAGGTCTATATAAGCAGAGCTCTCTGGCTAACTAGAGAACCCACTGCTTACTGGCTTATCGAAATTA
ATACGACTCACTATAGGGAGACCCAAGCTGGCTAGCGCCACCATGAAGACCATCATCGCCCTGAGCTACA
TCTTCTGCCTGGTGTTCGCCACTAATCTTTGTCCGTTCGGTGAGGTTTTTAACGCGACAAGGTTCGCTAG
TGTATATGCTTGGAACCGAAAGAGAATCTCCAATTGCGTAGCTGATTACTCCGTTCTCTATAACAGTGCG
TCCTTTTCAACCTTTAAGTGTTACGGCGTTTCTCCAACGAAGCTGAATGATCTCTGTTTTACGAACGTGT
ATGCTGACTCTTTCGTTATACGGGGGGACGAAGTGAGACAGATAGCACCAGGTCAGACTGGGAAGATAGC
GGATTACAACTATAAGTTGCCCGATGATTTTACGGGGTGCGTAATCGCATGGAACTCAAACAACCTCGAC
TCCAAAGTAGGTGGTAATTATAATTACTTGTATCGCCTGTTTCGAAAGAGCAATTTGAAGCCTTTTGAGC
GGGATATTTCAACCGAAATTTACCAAGCAGGCAGTACGCCATGTAACGGAGTAGAGGGATTTAATTGCTA
CTTTCCTCTTCAATCTTATGGCTTTCAACCAACATACGGAGTGGGGTATCAACCTTATAGAGTGGTAGTA
TTGTCCTTTGAGCTCCTCCACGCCCCGGCTACAGTTTGTGGGCCCAAAAAGGGATCCGGTCACCATCACC
ACCACCATCATCATTGATAACTCGAGTCTAGAGGGCCCGTTTAAACCCGCTGATCAGCCTCGACTGTGCC
TTCTAGTTGCCAGCCATCTGTTGTTTGCCCCTCCCCCGTGCCTTCCTTGACCCTGGAAGGTGCCACTCCC
ACTGTCCTTTCCTAATAAAATGAGGAAATTGCATCGCATTGTCTGAGTAGGTGTCATTCTATTCTGGGGG
GTGGGGTGGGGCAGGACAGCAAGGGGGAGGATTGGGAAGACAATAGCAGGCATGCTGGGGATGCGGTGGG
CTCTATGGCTTCTGAGGCGGAAAGAACCAGCTGGGGCTCTAGGGGGTATCCCC
[124 nt withheld, positions 1664-1787]
C
[91 nt withheld, positions 1789-1879]
A
[49 nt withheld, positions 1881-1929]
CCTTTGACGTTGGAGTCCACGTTCTTT
[37 nt withheld, positions 1957-1993]
ACCCTATCTCGGTCTATTCTTTTGATTTATAAGGGATTTTGCCGATTTCGGCCTATTGGTTAAAAAATGA
GCTGATTTAACAAAAATTTAACGCGAATTAATTCTGTGGAATGTGTGTCAGTTAGGGTGTGGAAAGTCCC
CAGGCTCCCCAGCAGGCAGAAGTATGCAAAGCATGCATCTCAATTAGTCAGCAACCAGGTGTGGAAAGTC
CCCAGGCTCCCCAGCAGGCAGAAGTATGCAAAGCATGCATCTCAATTAGTCAGCAACCATAGTCCCGCCC
CTAACTCCGCCCATCCCGCCCCTAACTCCGCCCAGTTCCGCCCATTCTCCGCCCCATGGCTGACTAATTT
TTTTTATTTATGCAGAGGCCGAGGCCGCCTCTGCCTCTGAGCTATTCCAGAAGTAGTGAGGAGGCTTTTT
TGGAGGCCTAGGCTTTTGCAAAAAGCTCCCGGGAGCTTGTATATCCATTTTCGGATCTGATCAAGAGACA
GGATGAGGATCGTTTCGCATGATTGAACAAGATGGATTGCACGCAGGTTCTCCGGCCGCTTGGGTGGAGA
GGCTATTCGGCTATGACTGGGCACAACAGACAATCGGCTGCTCTGATGCCGCCGTGTTCCGGCTGTCAGC
GCAGGGGCGCCCGGTTCTTTTTGTCAAGACCGACCTGTCCGGTGCCCTGAATGAACTGCAGGACGAGGCA
GCGCGGCTATCGTGGCTGGCCACGACGGGCGTTCCTTGCGCAGCTGTGCTCGACGTTGTCACTGAAGCGG
GAAGGGACTGGCTGCTATTGGGCGAAGTGCCGGGGCAGGATCTCCTGTCATCTCACCTTGCTCCTGCCGA
GAAAGTATCCATCATGGCTGATGCAATGCGGCGGCTGCATACGCTTGATCCGGCTACCTGCCCATTCGAC
CACCAAGCGAAACATCGCATCGAGCGAGCACGTACTCGGATGGAAGCCGGTCTTGTCGATCAGGATGATC
TGGACGAAGAGCATCAGGGGCTCGCGCCAGCCGAACTGTTCGCCAGGCTCAAGGCGCGCATGCCCGACGG
CGAGGATCTCGTCGTGACCCATGGCGATGCCTGCTTGCCGAATATCATGGTGGAAAATGGCCGCTTTTCT
GGATTCATCGACTGTGGCCGGCTGGGTGTGGCGGACCGCTATCAGGACATAGCGTTGGCTACCCGTGATA
TTGCTGAAGAGCTTGGCGGCGAATGGGCTGACCGCTTCCTCGTGCTTTACGGTATCGCCGCTCCCGATTC
GCAGCGCATCGCCTTCTATCGCCTTCTTGACGAGTTCTTCTGAGCGGGACTCTGGGGTTCGAAATGACCG
ACCAAGCGACGCCCAACCTGCCATCACGAGATTTCGATTCCACCGCCGCCTTCTATGAAAGGTTGGGCTT
CGGAATCGTTTTCCGGGACGCCGGCTGGATGATCCTCCAGCGCGGGGATCTCATGCTGGAGTTCTTCGCC
CACCCCAACTTGTTTATTGCAGCTTATAATGGTTACAAATAAAGCAATAGCATCACAAATTTCACAAATA
AAGCATTTTTTTCACTGCATTCTAGTTGTGGTTTGTCCAAACTCATCAATGTATCTTATCATGTCTGTAT
ACCGTCGACCTCTAGCTAGAGCTTGGCGTAATCATGGTCATAGCTGTTTCCTGTGTGAAATTGTTATCCG
CTCACAATTCCACACAACATACGAGCCGGAAGCATAAAGTGTAAAGCCTGGGGTGCCTAATGAGTGAGCT
AACTCACATTAATTGCGTTGCGCTCACTGCCCGCTTTCCAGTCGGGAAACCTGTCGTGCCAGCTGCATTA
ATGAATCGGCCAACGCGCGGGGAGAGGCGGTTTGCGTATTGGGCGCTCTTCCGCTTCCTCGCTCACTGAC
TCGCTGCGCTCGGTCGTTCGGCTGCGGCGAGCGGTATCAGCTCACTCAAAGGCGGTAATACGGTTATCCA
CAGAATCAGGGGATAACGCAGGAAAGAACATGTGAGCAAAAGGCCAGCAAAAGGCCAGGAACCGTAAAAA
GGCCGCGTTGCTGGCGTTTTTCCATAGGCTCCGCCCCCCTGACGAGCATCACAAAAATCGACGCTCAAGT
CAGAGGTGGCGAAACCCGACAGGACTATAAAGATACCAGGCGTTTCCCCCTGGAAGCTCCCTCGTGCGCT
CTCCTGTTCCGACCCTGCCGCTTACCGGATACCTGTCCGCCTTTCTCCCTTCGGGAAGCGTGGCGCTTTC
TCATAGCTCACGCTGTAGGTATCTCAGTTCGGTGTAGGTCGTTCGCTCCAAGCTGGGCTGTGTGCACGAA
CCCCCCGTTCAGCCCGACCGCTGCGCCTTATCCGGTAACTATCGTCTTGAGTCCAACCCGGTAAGACACG
ACTTATCGCCACTGGCAGCAGCCACTGGTAACAGGATTAGCAGAGCGAGGTATGTAGGCGGTGCTACAGA
GTTCTTGAAGTGGTGGCCTAACTACGGCTACACTAGAAGAACAGTATTTGGTATCTGCGCTCTGCTGAAG
CCAGTTACCTTCGGAAAAAGAGTTGGTAGCTCTTGATCCGGCAAACAAACCACCGCTGGTAGCGGTGGTT
TTTTTGTTTGCAAGCAGCAGATTACGCGCAGAAAAAAAGGATCTCAAGAAGATCCTTTGATCTTTTCTAC
GGGGTCTGACGCTCAGTGGAACGAAAACTCACGTTAAGGGATTTTGGTCATGAGATTATCAAAAAGGATC
TTCACCTAGATCCTTTTAAATTAAAAATGAAGTTTTAAATCAATCTAAAGTATATATGAGTAAACTTGGT
CTGACAGTTACCAATGCTTAATCAGTGAGGCACCTATCTCAGCGATCTGTCTATTTCGTTCATCCATAGT
TGCCTGACTCCCCGTCGTGTAGATAACTACGATACGGGAGGGCTTACCATCTGGCCCCAGTGCTGCAATG
ATACCGCGAGACCCACGCTCACCGGCTCCAGATTTATCAGCAATAAACCAGCCAGCCGGAAGGGCCGAGC
GCAGAAGTGGTCCTGCAACTTTATCCGCCTCCATCCAGTCTATTAATTGTTGCCGGGAAGCTAGAGTAAG
TAGTTCGCCAGTTAATAGTTTGCGCAACGTTGTTGCCATTGCTACAGGCATCGTGGTGTCACGCTCGTCG
TTTGGTATGGCTTCATTCAGCTCCGGTTCCCAACGATCAAGGCGAGTTACATGATCCCCCATGTTGTGCA
AAAAAGCGGTTAGCTCCTTCGGTCCTCCGATCGTTGTCAGAAGTAAGTTGGCCGCAGTGTTATCACTCAT
GGTTATGGCAGCACTGCATAATTCTCTTACTGTCATGCCATCCGTAAGATGCTTTTCTGTGACTGGTGAG
TACTCAACCAAGTCATTCTGAGAATAGTGTATGCGGCGACCGAGTTGCTCTTGCCCGGCGTCAATACGGG
ATAATACCGCGCCACATAGCAGAACTTTAAAAGTGCTCATCATTGGAAAACGTTCTTCGGGGCGAAAACT
CTCAAGGATCTTACCGCTGTTGAGATCCAGTTCGATGTAACCCACTCGTGCACCCAACTGATCTTCAGCA
TCTTTTACTTTCACCAGCGTTTCTGGGTGAGCAAAAACAGGAAGGCAAAATGCCGCAAAAAAGGGAATAA
GGGCGACACGGAAATGTTGAATACTCATACTCTTCCTTTTTCAATATTATTGAAGCATTTATCAGGGTTA
TTGTCTCATGAGCGGATACATATTTGAATGTATTTAGAAAAATAAACAAATAGGGGTTCCGCGCACATTT
CCCCGAAAAGTGCCACCTGACGTCGACGGATCGGGAGATCTCCCGATCCCCTATGGTGCACTCTCAGTAC
AATCTGCTCTGATGCCGCATAGTTAAGCCAGTATCTGCTCCCTGCTTGTGTGTTGGAGGTCGCTGAGTAG
TGCGCGAGCAAAATTTAAGCTACAACAAGGCAAGGCTTGACCGACAATTGCATGAAGAATCTGCTTAGGG
TTAGGCGTTTTGCGCTGCTTCGCGATGTACGGGCCAGATATACGCGTT
Features (pLannotate 1.2.2; 21 found; start..end, strand, type, name):
      1..380     +  enhancer       CMV enhancer: human cytomegalovirus immediate early enhancer
    381..584     +  promoter       CMV promoter: human cytomegalovirus (CMV) immediate early promoter
    580..613     +  LTR            5' LTR (truncated) (fragment): truncated 5' long terminal repeat (LTR) from HIV-1
    629..647     +  promoter       T7 promoter: promoter for bacteriophage T7 RNA polymerase
    721..1311    +  CDS            S (fragment): SPIKE_SARS2 - Experimental evidence at protein level: Swiss-Prot protein existence level 1. [Spike glycoprotein]: May down-regulate host tetherin (BST2) by lysosomal degradation, thereby counteracting its antiviral activity. From Severe acute respiratory syndrome coronavirus 2 (2019-nCoV) (SARS-CoV-2).
   1320..1340    +  CDS            10xHis (fragment): 10xHis affinity tag
   1394..1618    +  polyA_signal   bGH poly(A) signal: bovine growth hormone polyadenylation signal
   1622..1643    +  promoter       SV40 promoter (fragment): SV40 enhancer and early promoter
   1664..2092    +  rep_origin     f1 ori (sequence partly withheld): f1 bacteriophage origin of replication; arrow indicates direction of (+) strand synthesis
   2106..2435    +  promoter       SV40 promoter: SV40 enhancer and early promoter
   2502..3293    +  CDS            neo: KKA2_KLEPN - Also known as kan, nptII. Experimental evidence at protein level: Swiss-Prot protein existence level 1. Resistance to kanamycin, neomycin, paromomycin, ribostamycin, butirosin and gentamicin B. From Klebsiella pneumoniae.
   3317..3475    +  CDS            ble (fragment): BLE_KLEPN - Experimental evidence at protein level: Swiss-Prot protein existence level 1. Binding protein with a strong affinity to the bleomycin family of antibiotics. Binds to CL990; an antimitotic-antibiotic compound. From Klebsiella pneumoniae.
   3470..3591    +  polyA_signal   SV40 poly(A) signal: SV40 polyadenylation signal
   3664..3680    -  protein_bind   lac operator: The lac repressor binds to the lac operator to inhibit transcription in E. coli. This inhibition can be relieved by adding lactose or isopropyl-β-D-thiogalactopyranoside (IPTG). lac repressor encoded by lacI
   3688..3718    -  promoter       lac promoter: promoter for the E. coli lac operon
   3733..3754    -  protein_bind   CAP binding site: CAP binding activates transcription in the presence of cAMP. E. coli catabolite activator protein
   3767..3859    -  CDS            lacI (fragment): lac repressor; lacI; The lac repressor binds to the lac operator to inhibit transcription in E. coli. This inhibition can be relieved by adding lactose or isopropyl-β-D-thiogalactopyranoside (IPTG).
   4042..4630    -  rep_origin     ori: high-copy-number ColE1/pMB1/pBR322/pUC origin of replication
   4801..5661    -  CDS            AmpR: β-lactamase; bla; confers resistance to ampicillin, carbenicillin, and related antibiotics
   5662..5766    -  promoter       AmpR promoter: bla
   5825..5877    -  misc_feature   bom (fragment): basis of mobility region from pBR322
