[The description below was written by a language model from this plasmid's Addgene catalogue record and pLannotate feature annotations shown in this document.]
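Description:
pcDNA3-SARS-CoV-2-S-RBD-8his-N501Y is a mammalian expression plasmid of about 6 kb built on the Invitrogen pcDNA3.1(+) backbone. It is propagated in E. coli as a high-copy plasmid through its ColE1/pUC-type origin and selected with ampicillin via the β-lactamase gene. An f1 origin is also present. For mammalian cells, an SV40 early promoter drives a neomycin phosphotransferase cassette terminated by the SV40 polyadenylation signal, which allows G418 selection of stable transfectants. The short annotated hits to an HIV-1 LTR, ble, lacI and bom are only fragments and appear to be incidental backbone sequence matches rather than functional elements.

The payload is a 696 bp insert cloned between NheI and XhoI, both of which are retained. It encodes the receptor binding domain (residues 333–529) of the SARS-CoV-2 spike glycoprotein, codon-optimized for human cells and carrying the N501Y substitution. An N-terminal HA leader sequence directs the domain into the secretory pathway so that it is released into the culture medium, and a C-terminal 8×His tag supports metal-affinity purification and detection. The annotation software labels this tag as a partial 10×His match. Transcription is driven by the CMV immediate early enhancer and promoter and terminated by the bovine growth hormone polyadenylation signal. A T7 promoter lies upstream of the insert, as in the parent vector.

The construct is intended for producing soluble N501Y-mutant RBD in mammalian cells. The associated publication concerns an engineered decoy receptor that binds spike sequence variants, which suggests the protein served as a binding partner in such studies.
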