Addgene plasmid #164845: pcDNA3-SARS-CoV-2-S-RBD-8his-N501Y
Purpose: Mammalian expression plasmid for RBD of SARS-CoV-2 (N501Y mutant) with 8his tag
Depositing lab: Erik Procko. Depositing organization: University of Illinois at Urbana-Champaign. Publication: An engineered decoy receptor for SARS-CoV-2 broadly binds protein S sequence variants. Chan KK, Tan TJC, Narayanan KK, Procko E. Sci Adv. 2021 Feb 17;7(8). pii: 7/8/eabf1738. doi: 10.1126/sciadv.abf1738. Print 2021 Feb. PubMed 33597251.
Backbone
  Vector backbone: pcDNA3.1(+)
  Backbone manufacturer: Invitrogen
  Backbone size w/o insert (bp): 5332
  Total vector size (bp): 6028
  Vector type: Mammalian Expression
  Selectable markers: Neomycin (select with G418)
Growth in bacteria
  Bacterial resistance: Ampicillin, 100 μg/mL
  Growth temperature: 37°C
  Growth strain: DH5alpha
  Copy number: High Copy
Gene/Insert
  Gene/Insert name: Secreted receptor binding domain (RBD; a.a. 333-529) of S protein from SARS-CoV-2 (alt name: RBD)
  Species: SARS coronavirus 2
  Insert size (bp): 696
  Mutation: Codon-optimized for human cell expression. Has N501Y mutation.
  GenBank ID: YP_009724390.1
  Entrez Gene: S (a.k.a. GU280_gp02, spike glycoprotein)
  Promoter: CMV
  Tag / fusion protein: 8his tag (C terminal on insert); HA leader sequence (N terminal on insert)
  Cloning method: Restriction Enzyme; 5′ cloning site NheI (not destroyed); 3′ cloning site XhoI (not destroyed)
  Sequencing primers: 5′ CMV forward; 3′ BGH reverse
Terms and licenses: Academic/Nonprofit Terms; Industry Terms: Not Available to Industry
How to cite: pcDNA3-SARS-CoV-2-S-RBD-8his-N501Y was a gift from Erik Procko (Addgene plasmid # 164845 ; http://n2t.net/addgene:164845 ; RRID:Addgene_164845)
